>Addgene plasmid #187647 | pU6-gRNA(SFTPCI73Tcorr)-SpCas9(BB)-2A-GFP | addgene full sequence | sequence record 370774 | Addgene NGS Result
CGTTACATAACTTACGGTAAATGGCCCGCCTGGCTGACCGCCCAACGACCCCCGCCCATTGACGTCAATA
GTAACGCCAATAGGGACTTTCCATTGACGTCAATGGGTGGAGTATTTACGGTAAACTGCCCACTTGGCAG
TACATCAAGTGTATCATATGCCAAGTACGCCCCCTATTGACGTCAATGACGGTAAATGGCCCGCCTGGCA
TTGTGCCCAGTACATGACCTTATGGGACTTTCCTACTTGGCAGTACATCTACGTATTAGTCATCGCTATT
ACCATGGTCGAGGTGAGCCCCACGTTCTGCTTCACTCTCCCCATCTCCCCCCCCTCCCCACCCCCAATTT
TGTATTTATTTATTTTTTAATTATTTTGTGCAGCGATGGGGGCGGGGGGGGGGGGGGGGCGCGCGCCRGG
GGGGGGGGGGGGGGGGGGGGGGGGGGGGGGGGSGRGGSGGRGRGGKGSGGCGGCAGCCAATCAGAGCGGC
GCGCTCCGAAAGTTTCCTTTTATGGCGAGGCGGCGGCGGCGGCGGCCCTATAAAAAGCGAAGCGCGCGGC
GGGCGGGAGTCGCTGCGCGCTGCCTTCGCCCCGTGCCCCGCTCCGCCGCCGCCTCGCGCCGCCCGCCCCG
GCTCTGACTGACCGCGTTACTCCCACAGGTGAGCGGGCGGGACGGCCCTTCTCCTCCGGGCTGTAATTAG
CTGAGCAAGAGGTAAGGGTTTAAGGGATGGTTGGTTGGTGGGGTATTAATGTTTAATTACCTGGAGCACC
TGCCTGAAATCACTTTTTTTCAGGTTGGACCGGTGCCACCATGGACTATAAGGACCACGACGGAGACTAC
AAGGATCATGATATTGATTACAAAGACGATGACGATAAGATGGCCCCAAAGAAGAAGCGGAAGGTCGGTA
TCCACGGAGTCCCAGCAGCCGACAAGAAGTACAGCATCGGCCTGGACATCGGCACCAACTCTGTGGGCTG
GGCCGTGATCACCGACGAGTACAAGGTGCCCAGCAAGAAATTCAAGGTGCTGGGCAACACCGACCGGCAC
AGCATCAAGAAGAACCTGATCGGAGCCCTGCTGTTCGACAGCGGCGAAACAGCCGAGGCCACCCGGCTGA
AGAGAACCGCCAGAAGAAGATACACCAGACGGAAGAACCGGATCTGCTATCTGCAAGAGATCTTCAGCAA
CGAGATGGCCAAGGTGGACGACAGCTTCTTCCACAGACTGGAAGAGTCCTTCCTGGTGGAAGAGGATAAG
AAGCACGAGCGGCACCCCATCTTCGGCAACATCGTGGACGAGGTGGCCTACCACGAGAAGTACCCCACCA
TCTACCACCTGAGAAAGAAACTGGTGGACAGCACCGACAAGGCCGACCTGCGGCTGATCTATCTGGCCCT
GGCCCACATGATCAAGTTCCGGGGCCACTTCCTGATCGAGGGCGACCTGAACCCCGACAACAGCGACGTG
GACAAGCTGTTCATCCAGCTGGTGCAGACCTACAACCAGCTGTTCGAGGAAAACCCCATCAACGCCAGCG
GCGTGGACGCCAAGGCCATCCTGTCTGCCAGACTGAGCAAGAGCAGACGGCTGGAAAATCTGATCGCCCA
GCTGCCCGGCGAGAAGAAGAATGGCCTGTTCGGAAACCTGATTGCCCTGAGCCTGGGCCTGACCCCCAAC
TTCAAGAGCAACTTCGACCTGGCCGAGGATGCCAAACTGCAGCTGAGCAAGGACACCTACGACGACGACC
TGGACAACCTGCTGGCCCAGATCGGCGACCAGTACGCCGACCTGTTTCTGGCCGCCAAGAACCTGTCCGA
CGCCATCCTGCTGAGCGACATCCTGAGAGTGAACACCGAGATCACCAAGGCCCCCCTGAGCGCCTCTATG
ATCAAGAGATACGACGAGCACCACCAGGACCTGACCCTGCTGAAAGCTCTCGTGCGGCAGCAGCTGCCTG
AGAAGTACAAAGAGATTTTCTTCGACCAGAGCAAGAACGGCTACGCCGGCTACATTGACGGCGGAGCCAG
CCAGGAAGAGTTCTACAAGTTCATCAAGCCCATCCTGGAAAAGATGGACGGCACCGAGGAACTGCTCGTG
AAGCTGAACAGAGAGGACCTGCTGCGGAAGCAGCGGACCTTCGACAACGGCAGCATCCCCCACCAGATCC
ACCTGGGAGAGCTGCACGCCATTCTGCGGCGGCAGGAAGATTTTTACCCATTCCTGAAGGACAACCGGGA
AAAGATCGAGAAGATCCTGACCTTCCGCATCCCCTACTACGTGGGCCCTCTGGCCAGGGGAAACAGCAGA
TTCGCCTGGATGACCAGAAAGAGCGAGGAAACCATCACCCCCTGGAACTTCGAGGAAGTGGTGGACAAGG
GCGCTTCCGCCCAGAGCTTCATCGAGCGGATGACCAACTTCGATAAGAACCTGCCCAACGAGAAGGTGCT
GCCCAAGCACAGCCTGCTGTACGAGTACTTCACCGTGTATAACGAGCTGACCAAAGTGAAATACGTGACC
GAGGGAATGAGAAAGCCCGCCTTCCTGAGCGGCGAGCAGAAAAAGGCCATCGTGGACCTGCTGTTCAAGA
CCAACCGGAAAGTGACCGTGAAGCAGCTGAAAGAGGACTACTTCAAGAAAATCGAGTGCTTCGACTCCGT
GGAAATCTCCGGCGTGGAAGATCGGTTCAACGCCTCCCTGGGCACATACCACGATCTGCTGAAAATTATC
AAGGACAAGGACTTCCTGGACAATGAGGAAAACGAGGACATTCTGGAAGATATCGTGCTGACCCTGACAC
TGTTTGAGGACAGAGAGATGATCGAGGAACGGCTGAAAACCTATGCCCACCTGTTCGACGACAAAGTGAT
GAAGCAGCTGAAGCGGCGGAGATACACCGGCTGGGGCAGGCTGAGCCGGAAGCTGATCAACGGCATCCGG
GACAAGCAGTCCGGCAAGACAATCCTGGATTTCCTGAAGTCCGACGGCTTCGCCAACAGAAACTTCATGC
AGCTGATCCACGACGACAGCCTGACCTTTAAAGAGGACATCCAGAAAGCCCAGGTGTCCGGCCAGGGCGA
TAGCCTGCACGAGCACATTGCCAATCTGGCCGGCAGCCCCGCCATTAAGAAGGGCATCCTGCAGACAGTG
AAGGTGGTGGACGAGCTCGTGAAAGTGATGGGCCGGCACAAGCCCGAGAACATCGTGATCGAAATGGCCA
GAGAGAACCAGACCACCCAGAAGGGACAGAAGAACAGCCGCGAGAGAATGAAGCGGATCGAAGAGGGCAT
CAAAGAGCTGGGCAGCCAGATCCTGAAAGAACACCCCGTGGAAAACACCCAGCTGCAGAACGAGAAGCTG
TACCTGTACTACCTGCAGAATGGGCGGGATATGTACGTGGACCAGGAACTGGACATCAACCGGCTGTCCG
ACTACGATGTGGACCATATCGTGCCTCAGAGCTTTCTGAAGGACGACTCCATCGACAACAAGGTGCTGAC
CAGAAGCGACAAGAACCGGGGCAAGAGCGACAACGTGCCCTCCGAAGAGGTCGTGAAGAAGATGAAGAAC
TACTGGCGGCAGCTGCTGAACGCCAAGCTGATTACCCAGAGAAAGTTCGACAATCTGACCAAGGCCGAGA
GAGGCGGCCTGAGCGAACTGGATAAGGCCGGCTTCATCAAGAGACAGCTGGTGGAAACCCGGCAGATCAC
AAAGCACGTGGCACAGATCCTGGACTCCCGGATGAACACTAAGTACGACGAGAATGACAAGCTGATCCGG
GAAGTGAAAGTGATCACCCTGAAGTCCAAGCTGGTGTCCGATTTCCGGAAGGATTTCCAGTTTTACAAAG
TGCGCGAGATCAACAACTACCACCACGCCCACGACGCCTACCTGAACGCCGTCGTGGGAACCGCCCTGAT
CAAAAAGTACCCTAAGCTGGAAAGCGAGTTCGTGTACGGCGACTACAAGGTGTACGACGTGCGGAAGATG
ATCGCCAAGAGCGAGCAGGAAATCGGCAAGGCTACCGCCAAGTACTTCTTCTACAGCAACATCATGAACT
TTTTCAAGACCGAGATTACCCTGGCCAACGGCGAGATCCGGAAGCGGCCTCTGATCGAGACAAACGGCGA
AACCGGGGAGATCGTGTGGGATAAGGGCCGGGATTTTGCCACCGTGCGGAAAGTGCTGAGCATGCCCCAA
GTGAATATCGTGAAAAAGACCGAGGTGCAGACAGGCGGCTTCAGCAAAGAGTCTATCCTGCCCAAGAGGA
ACAGCGATAAGCTGATCGCCAGAAAGAAGGACTGGGACCCTAAGAAGTACGGCGGCTTCGACAGCCCCAC
CGTGGCCTATTCTGTGCTGGTGGTGGCCAAAGTGGAAAAGGGCAAGTCCAAGAAACTGAAGAGTGTGAAA
GAGCTGCTGGGGATCACCATCATGGAAAGAAGCAGCTTCGAGAAGAATCCCATCGACTTTCTGGAAGCCA
AGGGCTACAAAGAAGTGAAAAAGGACCTGATCATCAAGCTGCCTAAGTACTCCCTGTTCGAGCTGGAAAA
CGGCCGGAAGAGAATGCTGGCCTCTGCCGGCGAACTGCAGAAGGGAAACGAACTGGCCCTGCCCTCCAAA
TATGTGAACTTCCTGTACCTGGCCAGCCACTATGAGAAGCTGAAGGGCTCCCCCGAGGATAATGAGCAGA
AACAGCTGTTTGTGGAACAGCACAAGCACTACCTGGACGAGATCATCGAGCAGATCAGCGAGTTCTCCAA
GAGAGTGATCCTGGCCGACGCTAATCTGGACAAAGTGCTGTCCGCCTACAACAAGCACCGGGATAAGCCC
ATCAGAGAGCAGGCCGAGAATATCATCCACCTGTTTACCCTGACCAATCTGGGAGCCCCTGCCGCCTTCA
AGTACTTTGACACCACCATCGACCGGAAGAGGTACACCAGCACCAAAGAGGTGCTGGACGCCACCCTGAT
CCACCAGAGCATCACCGGCCTGTACGAGACACGGATCGACCTGTCTCAGCTGGGAGGCGACAAAAGGCCG
GCGGCCACGAAAAAGGCCGGCCAGGCAAAAAAGAAAAAGGAATTCGGCAGTGGAGAGGGCAGAGGAAGTC
TGCTAACATGCGGTGACGTCGAGGAGAATCCTGGCCCAGTGAGCAAGGGCGAGGAGCTGTTCACCGGGGT
GGTGCCCATCCTGGTCGAGCTGGACGGCGACGTAAACGGCCACAAGTTCAGCGTGTCCGGCGAGGGCGAG
GGCGATGCCACCTACGGCAAGCTGACCCTGAAGTTCATCTGCACCACCGGCAAGCTGCCCGTGCCCTGGC
CCACCCTCGTGACCACCCTGACCTACGGCGTGCAGTGCTTCAGCCGCTACCCCGACCACATGAAGCAGCA
CGACTTCTTCAAGTCCGCCATGCCCGAAGGCTACGTCCAGGAGCGCACCATCTTCTTCAAGGACGACGGC
AACTACAAGACCCGCGCCGAGGTGAAGTTCGAGGGCGACACCCTGGTGAACCGCATCGAGCTGAAGGGCA
TCGACTTCAAGGAGGACGGCAACATCCTGGGGCACAAGCTGGAGTACAACTACAACAGCCACAACGTCTA
TATCATGGCCGACAAGCAGAAGAACGGCATCAAGGTGAACTTCAAGATCCGCCACAACATCGAGGACGGC
AGCGTGCAGCTCGCCGACCACTACCAGCAGAACACCCCCATCGGCGACGGCCCCGTGCTGCTGCCCGACA
ACCACTACCTGAGCACCCAGTCCGCCCTGAGCAAAGACCCCAACGAGAAGCGCGATCACATGGTCCTGCT
GGAGTTCGTGACCGCCGCCGGGATCACTCTCGGCATGGACGAGCTGTACAAGGAATTCTAACTAGAGCTC
GCTGATCAGCCTCGACTGTGCCTTCTAGTTGCCAGCCATCTGTTGTTTGCCCCTCCCCCGTGCCTTCCTT
GACCCTGGAAGGTGCCACTCCCACTGTCCTTTCCTAATAAAATGAGGAAATTGCATCGCATTGTCTGAGT
AGGTGTCATTCTATTCTGGGGGGTGGGGTGGGGCAGGACAGCAAGGGGGAGGATTGGGAAGAGAATAGCA
GGCATGCTGGGGAGCGGCCGCAGGAACCCCTAGTGATGGAGTTGGCCACTCCCTCTCTGCGCGCTCGCTC
GCTCACTGAGGCCGGGCGACCAAAGGTCGCCCGACGCCCGGGCTTTGCCCGGGCGGCCTCAGTGAGCGAG
CGAGCGCGCAGCTGCCTGCAGGGGCGCCTGATGCGGTATTTTCTCCTTACGCATCTGTGCGGTATTTCAC
ACCGCATA
[95 nt withheld, positions 6309-6403]
T
[46 nt withheld, positions 6405-6450]
C
[141 nt withheld, positions 6452-6592]
CCTTTGACGTTGGAGTCCACGTTCTTT
[37 nt withheld, positions 6620-6656]
ACTCTATCTCGGGCTATTCTTTTGATTTATAAGGGATTTTGCCGATTTCGGTCTATTGGTTAAAAAATGA
GCTGATTTAACAAAAATTTAACGCGAATTTTAACAAAATATTAACGTTTACAATTTTATGGTGCACTCTC
AGTACAATCTGCTCTGATGCCGCATAGTTAAGCCAGCCCCGACACCCGCCAACACCCGCTGACGCGCCCT
GACGGGCTTGTCTGCTCCCGGCATCCGCTTACAGACAAGCTGTGACCGTCTCCGGGAGCTGCATGTGTCA
GAGGTTTTCACCGTCATCACCGAAACGCGCGAGACGAAAGGGCCTCGTGATACGCCTATTTTTATAGGTT
AATGTCATGATAATAATGGTTTCTTAGACGTCAGGTGGCACTTTTCGGGGAAATGTGCGCGGAACCCCTA
TTTGTTTATTTTTCTAAATACATTCAAATATGTATCCGCTCATGAGACAATAACCCTGATAAATGCTTCA
ATAATATTGAAAAAGGAAGAGTATGAGTATTCAACATTTCCGTGTCGCCCTTATTCCCTTTTTTGCGGCA
TTTTGCCTTCCTGTTTTTGCTCACCCAGAAACGCTGGTGAAAGTAAAAGATGCTGAAGATCAGTTGGGTG
CACGAGTGGGTTACATCGAACTGGATCTCAACAGCGGTAAGATCCTTGAGAGTTTTCGCCCCGAAGAACG
TTTTCCAATGATGAGCACTTTTAAAGTTCTGCTATGTGGCGCGGTATTATCCCGTATTGACGCCGGGCAA
GAGCAACTCGGTCGCCGCATACACTATTCTCAGAATGACTTGGTTGAGTACTCACCAGTCACAGAAAAGC
ATCTTACGGATGGCATGACAGTAAGAGAATTATGCAGTGCTGCCATAACCATGAGTGATAACACTGCGGC
CAACTTACTTCTGACAACGATCGGAGGACCGAAGGAGCTAACCGCTTTTTTGCACAACATGGGGGATCAT
GTAACTCGCCTTGATCGTTGGGAACCGGAGCTGAATGAAGCCATACCAAACGACGAGCGTGACACCACGA
TGCCTGTAGCAATGGCAACAACGTTGCGCAAACTATTAACTGGCGAACTACTTACTCTAGCTTCCCGGCA
ACAATTAATAGACTGGATGGAGGCGGATAAAGTTGCAGGACCACTTCTGCGCTCGGCCCTTCCGGCTGGC
TGGTTTATTGCTGATAAATCTGGAGCCGGTGAGCGTGGAAGCCGCGGTATCATTGCAGCACTGGGGCCAG
ATGGTAAGCCCTCCCGTATCGTAGTTATCTACACGACGGGGAGTCAGGCAACTATGGATGAACGAAATAG
ACAGATCGCTGAGATAGGTGCCTCACTGATTAAGCATTGGTAACTGTCAGACCAAGTTTACTCATATATA
CTTTAGATTGATTTAAAACTTCATTTTTAATTTAAAAGGATCTAGGTGAAGATCCTTTTTGATAATCTCA
TGACCAAAATCCCTTAACGTGAGTTTTCGTTCCACTGAGCGTCAGACCCCGTAGAAAAGATCAAAGGATC
TTCTTGAGATCCTTTTTTTCTGCGCGTAATCTGCTGCTTGCAAACAAAAAAACCACCGCTACCAGCGGTG
GTTTGTTTGCCGGATCAAGAGCTACCAACTCTTTTTCCGAAGGTAACTGGCTTCAGCAGAGCGCAGATAC
CAAATACTGTTCTTCTAGTGTAGCCGTAGTTAGGCCACCACTTCAAGAACTCTGTAGCACCGCCTACATA
CCTCGCTCTGCTAATCCTGTTACCAGTGGCTGCTGCCAGTGGCGATAAGTCGTGTCTTACCGGGTTGGAC
TCAAGACGATAGTTACCGGATAAGGCGCAGCGGTCGGGCTGAACGGGGGGTTCGTGCACACAGCCCAGCT
TGGAGCGAACGACCTACACCGAACTGAGATACCTACAGCGTGAGCTATGAGAAAGCGCCACGCTTCCCGA
AGGGAGAAAGGCGGACAGGTATCCGGTAAGCGGCAGGGTCGGAACAGGAGAGCGCACGAGGGAGCTTCCA
GGGGGAAACGCCTGGTATCTTTATAGTCCTGTCGGGTTTCGCCACCTCTGACTTGAGCGTCGATTTTTGT
GATGCTCGTCAGGGGGGCGGAGCCTATGGAAAAACGCCAGCAACGCGGCCTTTTTACGGTTCCTGGCCTT
TTGCTGGCCTTTTGCTCACATGTGAGGGCCTATTTCCCATGATTCCTTCATATTTGCATATACGATACAA
GGCTGTTAGAGAGATAATTGGAATTAATTTGACTGTAAACACAAAGATATTAGTACAAAATACGTGACGT
AGAAAGTAATAATTTCTTGGGTAGTTTGCAGTTTTAAAATTATGTTTTAAAATGGACTATCATATGCTTA
CCGTAACTTGAAAGTATTTCGATTTCTTGGCTTTATATATCTTGTGGAAAGGACGAAACACCGCAGGTTC
TGGAGATGAGCACGTTTTAGAGCTAGAAATAGCAAGTTAAAATAAGGCTAGTCCGTTATCAACTTGAAAA
AGTGGCACCGAGTCGGTGCTTTTTTGTTTTAGAGCTAGAAATAGCAAGTTAAAATAAGGCTAGTCCGTTT
TTAGCGCGTGCGCCAATTCTGCAGACAAATGGCTCTAGAGGTACC
Features (pLannotate 1.2.2; 18 found; start..end, strand, type, name):
      1..286     +  enhancer       CMV enhancer: human cytomegalovirus immediate early enhancer; contains an 18-bp deletion relative to the standard CMV enhancer
    566..793     +  intron         hybrid intron: hybrid between chicken β-actin (CBA) and minute virus of mice (MMV) introns (Gray et al., 2011)
    931..2532    +  CDS            Cas9(N): N-terminal portion of Streptococcus pyogenes Cas9 (Zetsche et al., 2015)
   2533..5031    +  CDS            Cas9(C): C-terminal portion of Streptococcus pyogenes Cas9 (Zetsche et al., 2015)
   5032..5079    +  CDS            nucleoplasmin NLS: bipartite nuclear localization signal from nucleoplasmin
   5149..5862    +  CDS            EGFP: EGFP is a basic (constitutively fluorescent) green fluorescent protein published in 1996, derived from Aequorea victoria. It is reported to be a rapidly-maturing weak dimer with moderate acid sensitivity.
   5896..6007    +  polyA_signal   bGH poly(A) signal: bovine growth hormone polyadenylation signal
   6112..6252    +  repeat_region  AAV2 ITR: inverted terminal repeat of adeno-associated virus serotype 2 inverted
   6257..6308    -  misc_feature   bom (fragment): basis of mobility region from pBR322
   6327..6782    +  rep_origin     f1 ori (sequence partly withheld): f1 bacteriophage origin of replication; arrow indicates direction of (+) strand synthesis
   6783..6832    -  misc_feature   bom (fragment): basis of mobility region from pBR322
   6934..6969    -  CDS            rop (fragment): Rop protein, which maintains plasmids at low copy number; rop
   7064..7168    +  promoter       AmpR promoter: bla
   7169..8029    +  CDS            AmpR: β-lactamase; bla; confers resistance to ampicillin, carbenicillin, and related antibiotics
   8200..8788    +  rep_origin     ori: high-copy-number ColE1/pMB1/pBR322/pUC origin of replication
   8850..9090    +  promoter       U6 promoter: RNA polymerase III promoter for human U6 snRNA
   9120..9195    +  misc_RNA       gRNA scaffold: guide RNA scaffold for the Streptococcus pyogenes CRISPR/Cas9 system
   9202..9245    +  misc_RNA       gRNA scaffold (fragment): guide RNA scaffold for the Streptococcus pyogenes CRISPR/Cas9 system
