[The description below was written by a language model from this plasmid's Addgene catalogue record and pLannotate feature annotations shown in this document.]
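Description:
pU6-gRNA(SFTPCI73Tcorr)-SpCas9(BB)-2A-GFP is an all-in-one mammalian CRISPR/Cas9 expression plasmid of about 9.3 kb, built on the pSpCas9(BB)-2A-GFP backbone. It is propagated in E. coli through a high-copy ColE1/pUC-type origin and selected with ampicillin via the β-lactamase gene. An f1 phage origin is also present. A single AAV2 inverted terminal repeat and short bom and rop fragments are annotated as backbone remnants; with only one ITR detected, nothing in the record suggests the plasmid is meant for AAV packaging.

The construct carries two expression units. A human U6 RNA polymerase III promoter drives a single guide RNA, in which a 20-nt spacer targeting human SFTPC sits directly upstream of the Streptococcus pyogenes gRNA scaffold. A second, partial scaffold annotation follows the first. The second unit uses a CMV enhancer and a hybrid chicken β-actin/minute virus of mice intron, consistent with a CBh-type Pol II promoter, although the core promoter itself is not annotated. This unit expresses full-length SpCas9, which the annotation tool splits into N- and C-terminal portions that are contiguous. Cas9 is followed by a nucleoplasmin nuclear localization signal and EGFP, and the transcript ends at a bGH polyadenylation signal. The construct name indicates a 2A self-cleaving peptide between Cas9 and EGFP, matching the unannotated gap there, so the two proteins would be made from one transcript as separate polypeptides and green fluorescence would mark Cas9-expressing cells.

The stated purpose is to supply the guide for correcting the SFTPC I73T mutation, and the associated publication concerns patient-derived iPSCs carrying an SFTPC mutation. No repair template is present on this plasmid, so a donor would have to be provided separately. The EGFP reporter allows identification or sorting of transfected cells.
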