Addgene plasmid #187647: pU6-gRNA(SFTPCI73Tcorr)-SpCas9(BB)-2A-GFP
Purpose: Encodes gRNA to correct the SFTPC I73T mutation
Depositing lab: Darrell Kotton. Depositing organization: Boston University Medical Campus. Publication: Patient-specific iPSCs carrying an SFTPC mutation reveal the intrinsic alveolar epithelial dysfunction at the inception of interstitial lung disease. Alysandratos KD, Russo SJ, Petcherski A, Taddeo EP, Acin-Perez R, Villacorta-Martin C, Jean JC, Mulugeta S, Rodriguez LR, Blum BC, Hekman RM, Hix OT, Minakin K, Vedaie M, Kook S, Tilston-Lunel AM, Varelas X, Wambach JA, Cole FS, Hamvas A, Young LR, Liesa M, Emili A, Guttentag SH, Shirihai OS, Beers MF, Kotton DN. Cell Rep. 2021 Aug 31;36(9):109636. doi: 10.1016/j.celrep.2021.109636. PubMed 34469722.
Backbone
  Vector backbone: pSpCas9(BB)-2A-GFP backbone
  Backbone manufacturer: Addgene
  Total vector size (bp): 9292
  Vector type: CRISPR
Growth in bacteria
  Bacterial resistance: Ampicillin, 100 μg/mL
  Growth temperature: 37°C
  Growth strain: DH5alpha
  Copy number: Unknown
Gene/Insert
  Gene/Insert name: I73T gRNA
  gRNA/shRNA sequence: 5’ CAG GTT CTG GAG ATG AGC AC 3’
  Species: H. sapiens (human)
Terms and licenses: Academic/Nonprofit Terms; Industry Terms: Not Available to Industry
How to cite: pU6-gRNA(SFTPCI73Tcorr)-SpCas9(BB)-2A-GFP was a gift from Darrell Kotton (Addgene plasmid # 187647 ; http://n2t.net/addgene:187647 ; RRID:Addgene_187647)
